>Addgene plasmid #235635 | pCAGEN_NES_V5_eMagBF_N73 | addgene full sequence | sequence record 467511 | Addgene NGS Result
GGTCGACATTGATTATTGACTAGTTATTAATAGTAATCAATTACGGGGTCATTAGTTCATAGCCCATATA
TGGAGTTCCGCGTTACATAACTTACGGTAAATGGCCCGCCTGGCTGACCGCCCAACGACCCCCGCCCATT
GACGTCAATAATGACGTATGTTCCCATAGTAACGCCAATAGGGACTTTCCATTGACGTCAATGGGTGGAG
TATTTACGGTAAACTGCCCACTTGGCAGTACATCAAGTGTATCATATGCCAAGTACGCCCCCTATTGACG
TCAATGACGGTAAATGGCCCGCCTGGCATTATGCCCAGTACATGACCTTATGGGACTTTCCTACTTGGCA
GTACATCTACGTATTAGTCATCGCTATTACCATGGTCGAGGTGAGCCCCACGTTCTGCTTCACTCTCCCC
ATCTCCCCCCCCTCCCCACCCCCAATTTTGTATTTATTTATTTTTTAATTATTTTGTGCAGCGATGGGGG
CGGGGGGGGGGGGGGGGCGCGCCAGGCGGGGCGGGGCGGGGCGAGGGGCGGGGCGGGGCGAGGCGGAGAG
GTGCGGCGGCAGCCAATCAGAGCGGCGCGCTCCGAAAGTTTCCTTTTATGGCGAGGCGGCGGCGGCGGCG
GCCCTATAAAAAGCGAAGCGCGCGGCGGGCGGGAGTCGCTGCGCGCTGCCTTCGCCCCGTGCCCCGCTCC
GCCGCCGCCTCGCGCCGCCCGCCCCGGCTCTGACTGACCGCGTTACTCCCACAGGTGAGCGGGCGGGACG
GCCCTTCTCCTCCGGGCTGTAATTAGCGCTTGGTTTAATGACGGCTTGTTTCTTTTCTGTGGCTGCGTGA
AAGCCTTGAGGGGCTCCGGGAGGGCCCTTTGTGCGGGGGGAGCGGCTCGGGGGGTGCGTGCGTGTGTGTG
TGCGTGGGGAGCGCCGCGTGCGGCTCCGCGCTGCCCGGCGGCTGTGAGCGCTGCGGGCGCGGCGCGGGGC
TTTGTGCGCTCCGCAGTGTGCGCGAGGGGAGCGCGGCCGGGGGCGGTGCCCCGCGGTGCGGGGGGGGCTG
CGAGGGGAACAAAGGCTGCGTGCGGGGTGTGTGCGTGGGGGGGTGAGCAGGGGGTGTGGGCGCGTCGGTC
GGGCTGCAACCCCCCCTGCACCCCCCTCCCCGAGTTGCTGAGCACGGCCCGGCTTCGGGTGCGGGGCTCC
GTACGGGGCGTGGCGCGGGGCTCGCCGTGCCGGGCGGGGGGTGGCGGCAGGTGGGGGTGCCGGGCGGGGC
GGGGCCGCCTCGGGCCGGGGAGGGCTCGGGGGAGGGGCGCGGCGGCCCCCGGAGCGCCGGCGGCTGTCGA
GGCGCGGCGAGCCGCAGCCATTGCCTTTTATGGTAATCGTGCGAGAGGGCGCAGGGACTTCCTTTGTCCC
AAATCTGTGCGGAGCCGAAATCTGGGAGGCGCCGCCGCACCCCCTCTAGCGGGCGCGGGGCGAAGCGGTG
CGGCGCCGGCAGGAAGGAAATGGGCGGGGAGGGCCTTCGTGCGTCGCCGCGCCGCCGTCCCCTTCTCCCT
CTCCAGCCTCGGGGCTGTCCGCGGGGGGACGGCTGCCTTCGGGGGGGACGGGGCAGGGCGGGGTTCGGCT
TCTGGCGTGTGACCGGCGGCTCTAGAGCCTCTGCTAACCATGTTCATGCCTTCTTCTTTTTCCTACAGCT
CCTGGGCAACGTGCTGGTTATTGTGCTGTCTCATCATTTTGGCAAAGAATTCCTCGAATGCTGCAGAAGA
AGCTGGAGGAGCTGGAACTGGGCTCTTCCGGTAAGCCTATCCCTAACCCTCTCCTCGGTCTCGATTCTAC
GGGATCCTCTGGACATACCCTCTACGCGCCGGGGGGTTATGACATCATGGGTTACCTCAGACAGATCAGA
AACCGGCCGAACCCACAAGTGGAGCTGGGACCCGTCGACCTCTCCTGCGCCCTCGTGCTGTGTGACCTTA
AGCAGAAGGACACCCCTGTGGTGTACGCCTCCGAAGCATTCCTGGAGATGACCGGGTACAACAGACACGA
AGTGCTGGGACGGAACTGCCGCTTCCTGCAATCCCCGGATGGAATGGTGAAGCCTAAGTCAACCCGCAAA
TACGTGGACTCCAACACTATCTTCACCATGAAGAAGGCCATTGACCGCAATGCTGAGGTGCAAGTGGAAG
TGGTGAACTTCAAGAAGAACGGACAGCGCTTCGTCAACTTCCTGACTATGATTCCCGTGCGGGACGAAAC
CGGCGAATACCGGTACAGCATCGGGTTTCAGTGCGAGACTGAGGGCAGTGGATCCGGCGGCAGTGGATCC
GGCAAGGACAACACTGTTCCGCTTAAGCTGATAGCCCTCCTGGCCAATGGAGAGTTCCACAGCGGTGAGC
AGCTCGGTGAGACTCTCGGGATGTCTCGCGCCGCTATTAACAAGCACATTCAGACGTTGCGCGATTGGGG
AGTCGACGTGTTCACAGTACCTGGCAAAGGGTACTCACTCCCTGAGCCTATCCAGTTGCTGAACGCAAAG
CAGATTCTGTGATCGAGGATATCGCGGCCGCACTCCTCAGGTGCAGGCTGCCTATCAGAAGGTGGTGGCT
GGTGTGGCCAATGCCCTGGCTCACAAATACCACTGAGATCTTTTTCCCTCTGCCAAAAATTATGGGGACA
TCATGAAGCCCCTTGAGCATCTGACTTCTGGCTAATAAAGGAAATTTATTTTCATTGCAATAGTGTGTTG
GAATTTTTTGTGTCTCTCACTCGGAAGGACATATGGGAGGGCAAATCATTTAAAACATCAGAATGAGTAT
TTGGTTTAGAGTTTGGCAACATATGCCCATATGCTGGCTGCCATGAACAAAGGTTGGCTATAAAGAGGTC
ATCAGTATATGAAACAGCCCCCTGCTGTCCATTCCTTATTCCATAGAAAAGCCTTGACTTGAGGTTAGAT
TTTTTTTATATTTTGTTTTGTGTTATTTTTTTCTTTAACATCCCTAAAATTTTCCTTACATGTTTTACTA
GCCAGATTTTTCCTCCTCTCCTGACTACTCCCAGTCATAGCTGTCCCTCTTCTCTTATGGAGATCCCTCG
ACCTGCAGCCCAAGCTTGGCGTAATCATGGTCATAGCTGTTTCCTGTGTGAAATTGTTATCCGCTCACAA
TTCCACACAACATACGAGCCGGAAGCATAAAGTGTAAAGCCTGGGGTGCCTAATGAGTGAGCTAACTCAC
ATTAATTGCGTTGCGCTCACTGCCCGCTTTCCAGTCGGGAAACCTGTCGTGCCAGCGGATCCGCATCTCA
ATTAGTCAGCAACCATAGTCCCGCCCCTAACTCCGCCCATCCCGCCCCTAACTCCGCCCAGTTCCGCCCA
TTCTCCGCCCCATGGCTGACTAATTTTTTTTATTTATGCAGAGGCCGAGGCCGCCTCGGCCTCTGAGCTA
TTCCAGAAGTAGTGAGGAGGCTTTTTTGGAGGCCTAGGCTTTTGCAAAAAGCTAACTTGTTTATTGCAGC
TTATAATGGTTACAAATAAAGCAATAGCATCACAAATTTCACAAATAAAGCATTTTTTTCACTGCATTCT
AGTTGTGGTTTGTCCAAACTCATCAATGTATCTTATCATGTCTGGATCCGCTGCATTAATGAATCGGCCA
ACGCGCGGGGAGAGGCGGTTTGCGTATTGGGCGCTCTTCCGCTTCCTCGCTCACTGACTCGCTGCGCTCG
GTCGTTCGGCTGCGGCGAGCGGTATCAGCTCACTCAAAGGCGGTAATACGGTTATCCACAGAATCAGGGG
ATAACGCAGGAAAGAACATGTGAGCAAAAGGCCAGCAAAAGGCCAGGAACCGTAAAAAGGCCGCGTTGCT
GGCGTTTTTCCATAGGCTCCGCCCCCCTGACGAGCATCACAAAAATCGACGCTCAAGTCAGAGGTGGCGA
AACCCGACAGGACTATAAAGATACCAGGCGTTTCCCCCTGGAAGCTCCCTCGTGCGCTCTCCTGTTCCGA
CCCTGCCGCTTACCGGATACCTGTCCGCCTTTCTCCCTTCGGGAAGCGTGGCGCTTTCTCATAGCTCACG
CTGTAGGTATCTCAGTTCGGTGTAGGTCGTTCGCTCCAAGCTGGGCTGTGTGCACGAACCCCCCGTTCAG
CCCGACCGCTGCGCCTTATCCGGTAACTATCGTCTTGAGTCCAACCCGGTAAGACACGACTTATCGCCAC
TGGCAGCAGCCACTGGTAACAGGATTAGCAGAGCGAGGTATGTAGGCGGTGCTACAGAGTTCTTGAAGTG
GTGGCCTAACTACGGCTACACTAGAAGAACAGTATTTGGTATCTGCGCTCTGCTGAAGCCAGTTACCTTC
GGAAAAAGAGTTGGTAGCTCTTGATCCGGCAAACAAACCACCGCTGGTAGCGGTGGTTTTTTTGTTTGCA
AGCAGCAGATTACGCGCAGAAAAAAAGGATCTCAAGAAGATCCTTTGATCTTTTCTACGGGGTCTGACGC
TCAGTGGAACGAAAACTCACGTTAAGGGATTTTGGTCATGAGATTATCAAAAAGGATCTTCACCTAGATC
CTTTTAAATTAAAAATGAAGTTTTAAATCAATCTAAAGTATATATGAGTAAACTTGGTCTGACAGTTACC
AATGCTTAATCAGTGAGGCACCTATCTCAGCGATCTGTCTATTTCGTTCATCCATAGTTGCCTGACTCCC
CGTCGTGTAGATAACTACGATACGGGAGGGCTTACCATCTGGCCCCAGTGCTGCAATGATACCGCGAGAC
CCACGCTCACCGGCTCCAGATTTATCAGCAATAAACCAGCCAGCCGGAAGGGCCGAGCGCAGAAGTGGTC
CTGCAACTTTATCCGCCTCCATCCAGTCTATTAATTGTTGCCGGGAAGCTAGAGTAAGTAGTTCGCCAGT
TAATAGTTTGCGCAACGTTGTTGCCATTGCTACAGGCATCGTGGTGTCACGCTCGTCGTTTGGTATGGCT
TCATTCAGCTCCGGTTCCCAACGATCAAGGCGAGTTACATGATCCCCCATGTTGTGCAAAAAAGCGGTTA
GCTCCTTCGGTCCTCCGATCGTTGTCAGAAGTAAGTTGGCCGCAGTGTTATCACTCATGGTTATGGCAGC
ACTGCATAATTCTCTTACTGTCATGCCATCCGTAAGATGCTTTTCTGTGACTGGTGAGTACTCAACCAAG
TCATTCTGAGAATAGTGTATGCGGCGACCGAGTTGCTCTTGCCCGGCGTCAATACGGGATAATACCGCGC
CACATAGCAGAACTTTAAAAGTGCTCATCATTGGAAAACGTTCTTCGGGGCGAAAACTCTCAAGGATCTT
ACCGCTGTTGAGATCCAGTTCGATGTAACCCACTCGTGCACCCAACTGATCTTCAGCATCTTTTACTTTC
ACCAGCGTTTCTGGGTGAGCAAAAACAGGAAGGCAAAATGCCGCAAAAAAGGGAATAAGGGCGACACGGA
AATGTTGAATACTCATACTCTTCCTTTTTCAATATTATTGAAGCATTTATCAGGGTTATTGTCTCATGAG
CGGATACATATTTGAATGTATTTAGAAAAATAAACAAATAGGGGTTCCGCGCACATTTCCCCGAAAAGTG
CCACCTG
Features (pLannotate 1.2.2; 19 found; start..end, strand, type, name):
      5..384     +  enhancer       CMV enhancer: human cytomegalovirus immediate early enhancer
    386..661     +  promoter       chicken β-actin promoter: No description available
    662..1678    +  intron         chimeric intron: chimera between introns from chicken β-actin and rabbit β-globin
   1676..1732    +  CDS            HBB (fragment): HBB_LEPEU - Experimental evidence at protein level: Swiss-Prot protein existence level 1. Involved in oxygen transport from the lung to the various peripheral tissues. From Lepus europaeus (European hare).
   1780..1821    +  CDS            V5 tag: epitope tag from simian virus 5
   2314..2529    +  CDS            birA (fragment): BIRA_ECOLI - Also known as bioR, dhbB. Experimental evidence at protein level: Swiss-Prot protein existence level 1. Acts both as a biotin--[acetyl-CoA-carboxylase] ligase and a biotin-operon repressor. In the presence of ATP, BirA activates biotin to form the BirA-biotinyl-5'-adenylate (BirA-bio-5'-AMP or holoBirA) complex. HoloBirA can either transfer the biotinyl moiety to the biotin carboxyl carrier protein (BCCP) subunit of acetyl-CoA carboxylase, or bind to the biotin operator site and inhibit transcription of the operon. From Escherichia coli (strain K12).
   2552..2623    +  CDS            HBB (fragment): HBB_PONPY - Experimental evidence at transcript level: Swiss-Prot protein existence level 2. Involved in oxygen transport from the lung to the various peripheral tissues. From Pongo pygmaeus (Bornean orangutan).
   2694..2749    +  polyA_signal   β-globin poly(A) signal: rabbit β-globin polyadenylation signal (Gil and Proudfoot, 1987)
   3134..3150    -  protein_bind   lac operator: The lac repressor binds to the lac operator to inhibit transcription in E. coli. This inhibition can be relieved by adding lactose or isopropyl-β-D-thiogalactopyranoside (IPTG). lac repressor encoded by lacI
   3158..3188    -  promoter       lac promoter: promoter for the E. coli lac operon
   3203..3224    -  protein_bind   CAP binding site: CAP binding activates transcription in the presence of cAMP. E. coli catabolite activator protein
   3237..3276    -  CDS            lacI (fragment): lac repressor; lacI; The lac repressor binds to the lac operator to inhibit transcription in E. coli. This inhibition can be relieved by adding lactose or isopropyl-β-D-thiogalactopyranoside (IPTG).
   3283..3305    +  promoter       SV40 promoter (fragment): SV40 enhancer and early promoter
   3329..3464    +  rep_origin     SV40 ori: SV40 origin of replication
   3484..3618    +  polyA_signal   SV40 poly(A) signal: SV40 polyadenylation signal
   3620..3674    -  CDS            lacI (fragment): lac repressor; lacI; The lac repressor binds to the lac operator to inhibit transcription in E. coli. This inhibition can be relieved by adding lactose or isopropyl-β-D-thiogalactopyranoside (IPTG).
   3857..4445    -  rep_origin     ori: high-copy-number ColE1/pMB1/pBR322/pUC origin of replication
   4616..5476    -  CDS            AmpR: β-lactamase; bla; confers resistance to ampicillin, carbenicillin, and related antibiotics
   5477..5581    -  promoter       AmpR promoter: bla
