[The description below was written by a language model from this plasmid's Addgene catalogue record and pLannotate feature annotations shown in this document.]
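Description:
pCAGEN_NES_V5_eMagBF_N73 is a 5.6 kb mammalian expression plasmid built on the pCAGEN backbone. It is propagated in E. coli through a high-copy ColE1/pUC-type origin and selected with ampicillin via the AmpR (β-lactamase) gene and its native promoter. The backbone also carries remnants of a lac promoter/operator region and an SV40 origin with an adjacent SV40 polyadenylation signal. The SV40 origin can support episomal replication in cells expressing large T antigen. No mammalian selection marker is annotated, so the plasmid appears suited to transient transfection.

Expression is driven by the CAG arrangement: the CMV immediate-early enhancer, the chicken β-actin promoter and a chimeric β-actin/β-globin intron, which together give strong, broadly active transcription. The transcript is terminated by the rabbit β-globin poly(A) signal. The short HBB fragments flagged on either side of the insert are most likely β-globin-derived backbone sequence rather than part of the payload.

The synthetic insert, assembled by Gibson cloning, encodes a single fusion protein. In order, it consists of a nuclear export sequence to keep the protein cytoplasmic, a V5 epitope tag for detection, eMagBF (the basic, fast variant of the enhanced Magnet light-inducible dimerisation module), and residues 1-73 of ALIBi. The annotation detects this last segment as a fragment of E. coli biotin ligase BirA, which indicates that ALIBi is a split, BirA-derived enzyme. The record notes that the domain order is reversed relative to a sibling design.

The eMagBF module would presumably pair with a complementary Magnet fused to the C-terminal ALIBi fragment, though that partner construct is not described here. Light-driven dimerisation would then reconstitute biotinylation activity for proximity labelling. The associated study maps the composition of the translational machinery at subcellular resolution.
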