Addgene plasmid #235635: pCAGEN_NES_V5_eMagBF_N73
Purpose: Encodes fusion protein of nuclear export sequence, V5, eMagBF (enhanced Magnet, basic, fast), ALIBi N-terminal fragment (residues 1-73) (order reversed)
Depositing lab: Maria Barna. Depositing organization: Stanford University. Publication: A subcellular map of translational machinery composition and regulation at the single-molecule level. Zhang Z, Xu A, Bai Y, Chen Y, Cates K, Kerr C, Bermudez A, Susanto TT, Wysong K, Garcia Marques FJ, Nolan GP, Pitteri S, Barna M. Science. 2025 Mar 7;387(6738):eadn2623. doi: 10.1126/science.adn2623. Epub 2025 Mar 7. PubMed 40048539.
Backbone
  Vector backbone: pCAGEN
  Vector type: Mammalian Expression
Growth in bacteria
  Bacterial resistance: Ampicillin, 100 μg/mL
  Growth temperature: 37°C
  Growth strain: DH5alpha
  Copy number: High Copy
Gene/Insert
  Gene/Insert name: ALIBi N-terminal fragment (alt name: NES-V5-eMagBF-N73)
  Species: Synthetic
  Mutation: residues 1-73
  Tag / fusion protein: NES-V5-eMagBF (N terminal on insert)
  Cloning method: Gibson Cloning
Terms and licenses: Academic/Nonprofit Terms; Industry Terms: Not Available to Industry
How to cite: pCAGEN_NES_V5_eMagBF_N73 was a gift from Maria Barna (Addgene plasmid # 235635 ; http://n2t.net/addgene:235635 ; RRID:Addgene_235635)
